>Addgene plasmid #187203 | pSLS.405 | addgene full sequence | sequence record 368053 | Addgene NGS Result
GGGCATTTAACTATGATAAGATTCCGTATGCGCACCCTTAGCGAGAGGTTTATCATTAAGGTCAACCTCT
GGATGTTGTTTCGGCATCCTGCATTGAATCTGAGTTACTGTCTGTTTTCCTTGTTGGAACGGAGAGCATC
GCCTGATGCTCTCCGAGCCAACCAGGAAACCCGTTTTTTCTGACGTAAGGGTGCGCAACTTTCATGAAAT
CCGCTGAATATTTGAACACTTTTAGATTGAGAAATCTCGGCCTACCTGTCATGAACAATTTGCATGACAT
GTCTAAGGCGACTCGCATATCTGTTGAAACACTTCGGTTGTTAATCTATACAGCTGATTTTCGCTATAGG
ATCTACACTGTAGAAAAGAAAGGCCCAGAGAAGAGAATGAGAACCATTTACCAACCTTCTCGAGAACTTA
AAGCCTTACAAGGATGGGTTCTACGTAACATTTTAGATAAACTGTCGTCATCTCCTTTTTCTATTGGATT
TGAAAAGCACCAATCTATTTTGAATAATGCTACCCCGCATATTGGGGCAAACTTTATACTGAATATTGAT
TTGGAGGATTTTTTCCCAAGTTTAACTGCTAACAAAGTTTTTGGAGTGTTCCATTCTCTTGGTTATAATC
GACTAATATCTTCAGTTTTGACAAAAATATGTTGTTATAAAAATCTGCTACCACAAGGTGCTCCATCATC
ACCTAAATTAGCTAATCTAATATGTTCTAAACTTGATTATCGTATTCAGGGTTATGCAGGTAGTCGGGGC
TTGATATATACGAGATATGCCGATGATCTCACCTTATCTGCACAGTCTATGAAAAAGGTTGTTAAAGCAC
GTGATTTTTTATTTTCTATAATCCCAAGTGAAGGATTGGTTATTAACTCAAAAAAAACTTGTATTAGTGG
GCCTCGTAGTCAGAGGAAAGTTACAGGTTTAGTTATTTCACAAGAGAAAGTTGGGATAGGTAGAGAAAAA
TATAAAGAAATTAGAGCAAAGATACATCATATATTTTGCGGTAAGTCTTCTGAGATAGAACACGTTAGGG
GATGGTTGTCATTTATTTTAAGTGTGGATTCAAAAAGCCATAGGAGATTAATAACTTATATTAGCAAATT
AGAAAAAAAATATGGAAAGAACCCTTTAAATAAAGCGAAGACCTAATGACATGGGCAGCAGCCATCACCA
TCATCACCACAGCCAGGATCCGAATTCGAGCTCGGCGCGCCTGCAGGTCGACAAGCTTGCGGCCGCATAA
TGCTTAAGTCGAACAGAAAGTAATCGTATTGTACACGGCCGCATAATCGAAATTAATACGACTCACTATA
GGGGAATTGTGAGCGGATAACAATTCCCCATCTTAGTATATTAGTTAAGTATAAGAAGGAGATATACAAT
GACCTGGCTTCCCCTTAATCCCATTCCACTCAAAGATCGCGTCTCCATGATCTTTCTGCAATATGGGCAG
ATCGATGTAATAGATGGCGCGTTTGTACTTATCGACAAGACAGGGATCCGCACTCATATTCCTGTTGGCT
CGGTTGCCTGCATCATGCTGGAACCTGGTACACGGGTTTCGCATGCAGCTGTACGCCTGGCTGCGCAAGT
TGGAACATTGTTGGTATGGGTGGGGGAAGCGGGCGTTCGTGTTTATGCTTCTGGTCAGCCTGGAGGTGCG
CGTTCAGATAAGCTGCTCTATCAGGCAAAACTTGCTCTGGATGAAGATTTGCGTCTGAAGGTCGTACGTA
AAATGTTTGAACTTCGGTTTGGAGAACCTGCGCCTGCCCGGCGCTCCGTAGAGCAACTCAGAGGTATAGA
AGGCAGTCGCGTGCGGGCAACCTACGCACTTCTGGCGAAGCAATACGGCGTGACATGGAATGGACGTCGC
TACGATCCGAAAGACTGGGAAAAGGGCGATACGATCAACCAATGCATTAGCGCTGCAACTTCCTGTTTAT
ACGGCGTAACTGAAGCGGCGATACTTGCAGCTGGTTATGCACCAGCTATTGGGTTTGTGCATACAGGAAA
GCCTCTTTCCTTTGTTTACGATATTGCAGACATCATTAAATTTGACACTGTTGTACCGAAAGCTTTTGAG
ATAGCGCGTCGTAACCCTGGTGAGCCGGACCGGGAAGTCCGTTTGGCGTGCAGGGATATTTTTCGCAGTA
GTAAAACATTAGCCAAATTGATTCCGCTTATAGAGGACGTGCTTGCCGCTGGAGAAATACAACCGCCGGC
CCCACCTGAAGATGCACAGCCTGTTGCCATTCCGCTTCCTGTTTCACTGGGAGATGCAGGCCATCGGAGT
AGCTGAA
[282 nt withheld, positions 2318-2599]
TGAGCGGCCGCACTCGAGTCTGGTAAAGAAACCGCTGCTGCGAAATTTGAACGCCAGCACATTATGGCAG
ATCTCAATTGGATATCGGCCGGCCACGCGATCGCTGACGTCGGTACCCTCGAGTCTGGTAAAGAAACCGC
TGCTGCGAAATTTGAACGCCAGCACATGGACTCGTCTACTAGCGCAGCTTAATTAACCTAGGCTGCTGCC
ACCGCTGAGCAATAACTAGCATAACCCCTTGGGGCCTCTAAACGGGTCTTGAGGGGTTTTTTGCTGAAAC
CTCAGGCATTTGAGAAGCACACGGTCACACTGCTTCCGGTAGTCAATAAACCGGTAAACCAGCAATAGAC
ATAAGCGGCTATTTAACGACCCTGCCCTGAACCGACGACAAGCTGACGACCGGGTCTCCGCAAGTGGCAC
TTTTCGGGGAAATGTGCGCGGAACCCCTATTTGTTTATTTTTCTAAATACATTCAAATATGTATCCGCTC
ATGAATTAATTCTTAGAAAAACTCATCGAGCATCAAATGAAACTGCAATTTATTCATATCAGGATTATCA
ATACCATATTTTTGAAAAAGCCGTTTCTGTAATGAAGGAGAAAACTCACCGAGGCAGTTCCATAGGATGG
CAAGATCCTGGTATCGGTCTGCGATTCCGACTCGTCCAACATCAATACAACCTATTAATTTCCCCTCGTC
AAAAATAAGGTTATCAAGTGAGAAATCACCATGAGTGACGACTGAATCCGGTGAGAATGGCAAAAGTTTA
TGCATTTCTTTCCAGACTTGTTCAACAGGCCAGCCATTACGCTCGTCATCAAAATCACTCGCATCAACCA
AACCGTTATTCATTCGTGATTGCGCCTGAGCGAGACGAAATACGCGGTCGCTGTTAAAAGGACAATTACA
AACAGGAATCGAATGCAACCGGCGCAGGAACACTGCCAGCGCATCAACAATATTTTCACCTGAATCAGGA
TATTCTTCTAATACCTGGAATGCTGTTTTCCCGGGGATCGCAGTGGTGAGTAACCATGCATCATCAGGAG
TACGGATAAAATGCTTGATGGTCGGAAGAGGCATAAATTCCGTCAGCCAGTTTAGTCTGACCATCTCATC
TGTAACATCATTGGCAACGCTACCTTTGCCATGTTTCAGAAACAACTCTGGCGCATCGGGCTTCCCATAC
AATCGATAGATTGTCGCACCTGATTGCCCGACATTATCGCGAGCCCATTTATACCCATATAAATCAGCAT
CCATGTTGGAATTTAATCGCGGCCTAGAGCAAGACGTTTCCCGTTGAATATGGCTCATACTCTTCCTTTT
TCAATATTATTGAAGCATTTATCAGGGTTATTGTCTCATGAGCGGATACATATTTGAATGTATTTAGAAA
AATAAACAAATAGGCATGCAGCGCTCTTCCGCTTCCTCGCTCACTGACTCGCTACGCTCGGTCGTTCGAC
TGCGGCGAGCGGTGTCAGCTCACTCAAAAGCGGTAATACGGTTATCCACAGAATCAGGGGATAAAGCCGG
AAAGAACATGTGAGCAAAAAGCAAAGCACCGGAAGAAGCCAACGCCGCAGGCGTTTTTCCATAGGCTCCG
CCCCCCTGACGAGCATCACAAAAATCGACGCTCAAGCCAGAGGTGGCGAAACCCGACAGGACTATAAAGA
TACCAGGCGTTTCCCCCTGGAAGCTCCCTCGTGCGCTCTCCTGTTCCGACCCTGCCGCTTACCGGATACA
TGTCCGCCTTTCTCCCTTCGGGAAGCGTGGCGCTTTCTCATAGCTCACGCTGTTGGTATCTCAGTTCGGT
GTAGGTCGTTCGCTCCAAGCTGGGCTGTGTGCACGAACCCCCCGTTCAGCCCGACCGCTGCGCCTTATCC
GGTAACTATCGTCTTGAGTCCAACCCGGTAAGACACGACTTATCGCCACTGGCAGCAGCCATTGGTAACT
GATTTAGAGGACTTTGTCTTGAAGTTATGCACCTGTTAAGGCTAAACTGAAAGAACAGATTTTGGTGAGT
GCGGTCCTCCAACCCACTTACCTTGGTTCAAAGAGTTGGTAGCTCAGCGAACCTTGAGAAAACCACCGTT
GGTAGCGGTGGTTTTTCTTTATTTATGAGATGATGAATCAATCGGTCTATCAAGTCAACGAACAGCTATT
CCGTTACTCTAGATTTCAGTGCAATTTATCTCTTCAAATGTAGCACCTGAAGTCAGCCCCATACGATATA
AGTTGTAATTCTCATGTTAGTCATGCCCCGCGCCCACCGGAAGGAGCTGACTGGGTTGAAGGCTCTCAAG
GGCATCGGTCGAGATCCCGGTGCCTAATGAGTGAGCTAACTTACATTAATTGCGTTGCGCTCACTGCCCG
CTTTCCAGTCGGGAAACCTGTCGTGCCAGCTGCATTAATGAATCGGCCAACGCGCGGGGAGAGGCGGTTT
GCGTATTGGGCGCCAGGGTGGTTTTTCTTTTCACCAGTGAGACGGGCAACAGCTGATTGCCCTTCACCGC
CTGGCCCTGAGAGAGTTGCAGCAAGCGGTCCACGCTGGTTTGCCCCAGCAGGCGAAAATCCTGTTTGATG
GTGGTTAACGGCGGGATATAACATGAGCTGTCTTCGGTATCGTCGTATCCCACTACCGAGATGTCCGCAC
CAACGCGCAGCCCGGACTCGGTAATGGCGCGCATTGCGCCCAGCGCCATCTGATCGTTGGCAACCAGCAT
CGCAGTGGGAACGATGCCCTCATTCAGCATTTGCATGGTTTGTTGAAAACCGGACATGGCACTCCAGTCG
CCTTCCCGTTCCGCTATCGGCTGAATTTGATTGCGAGTGAGATATTTATGCCAGCCAGCCAGACGCAGAC
GCGCCGAGACAGAACTTAATGGGCCCGCTAACAGCGCGATTTGCTGGTGACCCAATGCGACCAGATGCTC
CACGCCCAGTCGCGTACCGTCTTCATGGGAGAAAATAATACTGTTGATGGGTGTCTGGTCAGAGACATCA
AGAAATAACGCCGGAACATTAGTGCAGGCAGCTTCCACAGCAATGGCATCCTGGTCATCCAGCGGATAGT
TAATGATCAGCCCACTGACGCGTTGCGCGAGAAGATTGTGCACCGCCGCTTTACAGGCTTCGACGCCGCT
TCGTTCTACCATCGACACCACCACGCTGGCACCCAGTTGATCGGCGCGAGATTTAATCGCCGCGACAATT
TGCGACGGCGCGTGCAGGGCCAGACTGGAGGTGGCAACGCCAATCAGCAACGACTGTTTGCCCGCCAGTT
GTTGTGCCACGCGGTTGGGAATGTAATTCAGCTCCGCCATCGCCGCTTCCACTTTTTCCCGCGTTTTCGC
AGAAACGTGGCTGGCCTGGTTCACCACGCGGGAAACGGTCTGATAAGAGACACCGGCATACTCTGCGACA
TCGTATAACGTTACTGGTTTCACATTCACCACCCTGAATTGACTCTCTTCCGGGCGCTATCATGCCATAC
CGCGAAAGGTTTTGCGCCATTCGATGGTGTCCGGGATCTCGACGCTCTCCCTTATGCGACTCCTGCATTA
GGAAATTAATACGACTCACTATA
Features (pLannotate 1.2.2; 18 found; start..end, strand, type, name):
    204..1163    +  CDS            RT86_ECOLX: Protein predicted: Swiss-Prot protein existence level 4. Participates in the synthesis of a msDNA (a branched RNA linked by a 2',5'-phosphodiester linkage to a single-stranded DNA) of unknown function. The retron transcript serves as primer and template to the reaction, and codes for the RT. From Escherichia coli.
   1314..1332    +  promoter       T7 promoter: promoter for bacteriophage T7 RNA polymerase
   1333..1357    +  protein_bind   lac operator: The lac repressor binds to the lac operator to inhibit transcription in E. coli. This inhibition can be relieved by adding lactose or isopropyl-β-D-thiogalactopyranoside (IPTG). lac repressor encoded by lacI
   1399..2313    +  CDS            ygbT: CAS1_ECOLI - Also known as cas1. Experimental evidence at protein level: Swiss-Prot protein existence level 1. CRISPR (clustered regularly interspaced short palindromic repeat), is an adaptive immune system that provides protection against mobile genetic elements (viruses, transposable elements and conjugative plasmids) (PubMed:21255106, PubMed:24920831, PubMed:24793649). CRISPR clusters contain sequences complementary to antecedent mobile elements and target invading nucleic acids. CRISPR clusters are transcribed and processed into CRISPR RNA (crRNA). The Cas1-Cas2 complex is involved in CRIS
   2318..2599    +  CDS            ygbF (sequence withheld): CAS2_ECOLI - Also known as cas2. Experimental evidence at protein level: Swiss-Prot protein existence level 1. CRISPR (clustered regularly interspaced short palindromic repeat), is an adaptive immune system that provides protection against mobile genetic elements (viruses, transposable elements and conjugative plasmids) (PubMed:21255106, PubMed:24920831, PubMed:24793649). CRISPR clusters contain sequences complementary to antecedent mobile elements and target invading nucleic acids. CRISPR clusters are transcribed and processed into CRISPR RNA (crRNA). The Cas1-Cas2 complex is involved in CRIS
   2729..2770    +  CDS            S-Tag (fragment): affinity and epitope tag derived from pancreatic ribonuclease A
   2800..2817    +  CDS            SET1 (fragment): solubility-enhancement tag derived from T7 phage gene 10B
   2825..2872    +  terminator     T7 terminator: transcription terminator for bacteriophage T7 RNA polymerase
   3036..3093    +  promoter       AmpR promoter (fragment): bla
   3102..3917    -  CDS            KanR: aminoglycoside phosphotransferase; aph(3')-Ia; confers resistance to kanamycin in bacteria or G418 (Geneticin®) in eukaryotes
   3918..4009    -  promoter       AmpR promoter: bla
   4025..4774    -  rep_origin     RSF ori: Plasmids containing the RSF 1030 origin of replication can be propagated in E. coli cells that contain additional plasmids with compatible origins.
   4857..4921    -  CDS            TcR (fragment): tetracycline efflux protein; tet; confers resistance to tetracycline
   4936..4957    -  protein_bind   CAP binding site: CAP binding activates transcription in the presence of cAMP. E. coli catabolite activator protein
   4970..6052    -  CDS            lacI: lac repressor; lacI; The lac repressor binds to the lac operator to inhibit transcription in E. coli. This inhibition can be relieved by adding lactose or isopropyl-β-D-thiogalactopyranoside (IPTG).
   6053..6130    -  promoter       lacI promoter: lacI
   6138..6173    -  CDS            TcR (fragment): tetracycline efflux protein; tet; confers resistance to tetracycline
   6176..2       +  promoter       T7 promoter (across the origin): promoter for bacteriophage T7 RNA polymerase
