[The description below was written by a language model from this plasmid's Addgene catalogue record and pLannotate feature annotations shown in this document.]
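Description:
pSLS.405 is a bacterial expression plasmid built on the Novagen pRSFDuet-1 backbone, a dual-cassette T7 vector for co-expressing two payloads in E. coli. It replicates from the RSF1030 origin, which is compatible with plasmids carrying other common origins, and is selected with kanamycin through an aminoglycoside phosphotransferase gene. A lacI gene with its own promoter supplies lac repressor, so expression is intended to be IPTG-inducible in hosts that provide T7 RNA polymerase.

The first cassette begins at a T7 promoter spanning the sequence origin. According to the catalogue it drives the wild-type retron Eco1 non-coding RNA from E. coli, which is not annotated as a feature but would occupy the roughly 200 nt upstream of the annotated Eco1 reverse transcriptase coding sequence. The reverse transcriptase uses the folded ncRNA as both primer and template to make multicopy single-stranded DNA (msDNA). The second cassette has an annotated T7 promoter and lac operator driving E. coli cas1 (ygbT) and cas2 (ygbF) in tandem, followed by leftover S-tag sequence from the backbone and a T7 terminator. Cas1 and Cas2 form the CRISPR adaptation complex that integrates short DNA fragments as new spacers into a CRISPR array.

Together these parts couple retron-produced DNA to CRISPR spacer acquisition, consistent with the associated work on recording the order of gene expression events in DNA using retron-derived barcodes; this plasmid supplies the unmodified retron. The sequenced record is 6,192 nt, longer than the 5,212 bp listed in the catalogue, and the listed insert sizes do not appear to include the reverse transcriptase.
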