Addgene plasmid #187203: pSLS.405
Purpose: Expresses wild-type retron Eco1 ncRNA + Eco1 RT, and Cas1 + Cas2
Depositing lab: Seth Shipman. Depositing organization: J. David Gladstone Institutes. Publication: Recording gene expression order in DNA by CRISPR addition of retron barcodes. Bhattarai-Kline S, Lear SK, Fishman CB, Lopez SC, Lockshin ER, Schubert MG, Nivala J, Church GM, Shipman SL. Nature. 2022 Aug;608(7921):217-225. doi: 10.1038/s41586-022-04994-6. Epub 2022 Jul 27. PubMed 35896746.
Backbone
  Vector backbone: pRSFDuet-1
  Backbone manufacturer: Novagen
  Backbone size w/o insert (bp): 3829
  Total vector size (bp): 5212
  Vector type: Bacterial Expression, Synthetic Biology
Growth in bacteria
  Bacterial resistance: Kanamycin, 50 μg/mL
  Growth temperature: 37°C
  Growth strain: DH5alpha
  Copy number: Unknown
Gene/Insert 1
  Gene/Insert name: Retron Eco1 ncRNA (wildtype)
  Species: E. coli
  Insert size (bp): 203
  Promoter: T7/Lac
  Cloning method: Unknown
  Sequencing primers: 5′ CACGCGGTTGGGAATGTAAT; 3′ TATGCGGCCGTGTACAATAC
Gene/Insert 2
  Gene/Insert name: Cas1 + Cas2 (alt name: Cas1+2)
  Species: E. coli
  Insert size (bp): 1204
  Promoter: T7/Lac
  Cloning method: Gibson Cloning
  Sequencing primers: 5′ ATCATCACCACAGCCAGGAT; 3′ ATGTGCTGGCGTTCAAATTTCGCAGC
Terms and licenses: Academic/Nonprofit Terms; Industry Terms: Not Available to Industry
Depositor comments: Please visit https://doi.org/10.1101/2021.08.11.455990 for bioRxiv preprint.
How to cite: pSLS.405 was a gift from Seth Shipman (Addgene plasmid # 187203 ; http://n2t.net/addgene:187203 ; RRID:Addgene_187203)
